Addgene plasmid #86638: pHR-FKBP:mCherry-Rab7a
Purpose: Expresses mCherry-tagged Rab7a
Depositing lab: Thomas Leonard & Ivan Yudushkin. Depositing organization: Medical University of Vienna. Publication: PI(3,4,5)P3 Engagement Restricts Akt Activity to Cellular Membranes. Ebner M, Lucic I, Leonard TA, Yudushkin I. Mol Cell. 2017 Feb 2;65(3):416-431.e6. doi: 10.1016/j.molcel.2016.12.028. PubMed 28157504.
Backbone
  Vector backbone: pHR
  Backbone size w/o insert (bp): 8912
  Total vector size (bp): 10638
  Vector type: Mammalian Expression
Growth in bacteria
  Bacterial resistance: Ampicillin, 100 μg/mL
  Growth temperature: 37°C
  Growth strain: DH5alpha
  Copy number: High Copy
Gene/Insert
  Gene/Insert name: FKBP-mCherry-Rab7a
  Insert size (bp): 1728
  Cloning method: Restriction Enzyme; 5′ cloning site MluI (unknown if destroyed); 3′ cloning site NotI (unknown if destroyed)
  Sequencing primers: 5′ gcttcccgagctctataaaagagc; 3′ ccagaggttgattatcgataagc
Terms and licenses: Academic/Nonprofit Terms; Industry Terms: Not Available to Industry
How to cite: pHR-FKBP:mCherry-Rab7a was a gift from Thomas Leonard & Ivan Yudushkin (Addgene plasmid # 86638 ; http://n2t.net/addgene:86638 ; RRID:Addgene_86638)
