[The description below was written by a language model from this plasmid's Addgene catalogue record and pLannotate feature annotations shown in this document.]
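Description:
pHR-FKBP:mCherry-Rab7a is a mammalian expression plasmid built on the pHR backbone. The catalogue lists it only as "Mammalian Expression", but the feature table shows the architecture of an HIV-1-derived, self-inactivating lentiviral transfer vector. It is propagated in E. coli through a high-copy ColE1/pUC-type origin and selected with ampicillin via the β-lactamase gene. The viral region contains a truncated 5' LTR, the Ψ packaging signal with an adjoining gag fragment, the Rev response element for Rev-dependent nuclear export of the genomic RNA, the cPPT/CTS element, and a ΔU3 3' LTR that inactivates LTR promoter activity after integration. Outside the LTRs lie backbone remnants: an SV40 promoter followed by gpt fragments and SV40 small t intron and polyadenylation sequences, plus fragments of tetracycline resistance, rop and bom. The record assigns no function to any of these.

The payload, cloned between MluI and NotI sites, is a single fusion reading frame driven by the spleen focus-forming virus (SFFV) LTR promoter. It consists of human FKBP12 (FKBP1A) at the N-terminus, the monomeric red fluorescent protein mCherry, and human Rab7a, a small GTPase that regulates endo-lysosomal trafficking. A WPRE downstream of the insert enhances transcript stability and expression. The stated purpose is simply to express mCherry-tagged Rab7a, which would mark Rab7a-positive compartments in red. FKBP domains are commonly used as one half of rapamycin-induced dimerisation systems, which suggests the fusion could act as a compartment-specific recruitment anchor. This would fit the associated study of membrane-restricted Akt activity, but the record does not state it. The sequenced record is slightly longer than the catalogued total size.
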