Features (pLannotate 1.2.2; 35 found; start..end, strand, type, name):
     38..626     +  rep_origin     ori: high-copy-number ColE1/pMB1/pBR322/pUC origin of replication
    809..865     +  CDS            lacI (fragment): lac repressor; lacI; The lac repressor binds to the lac operator to inhibit transcription in E. coli. This inhibition can be relieved by adding lactose or isopropyl-β-D-thiogalactopyranoside (IPTG).
    872..1201    +  promoter       SV40 promoter: SV40 enhancer and early promoter
   1401..1520    +  CDS            gpt (fragment): XGPT_ECOLI - Also known as gpp, gxu. Experimental evidence at protein level: Swiss-Prot protein existence level 1. Purine salvage pathway enzyme that catalyzes the transfer of the ribosyl-5-phosphate group from 5-phospho-alpha-D-ribose 1- diphosphate (PRPP) to the N9 position of the 6-oxopurines guanine and xanthine to form the corresponding ribonucleotides GMP (guanosine 5'- monophosphate) and XMP (xanthosine 5'-monophosphate), with the release of PPi. To a lesser extent, also acts on hypoxanthine (PubMed:9100006, PubMed:3886014). Does not ribophosphorylate adenine (PubMed:3886014). From Esch
   1520..1855    +  CDS            gpt (fragment): XGPT_ECOLI - Also known as gpp, gxu. Experimental evidence at protein level: Swiss-Prot protein existence level 1. Purine salvage pathway enzyme that catalyzes the transfer of the ribosyl-5-phosphate group from 5-phospho-alpha-D-ribose 1- diphosphate (PRPP) to the N9 position of the 6-oxopurines guanine and xanthine to form the corresponding ribonucleotides GMP (guanosine 5'- monophosphate) and XMP (xanthosine 5'-monophosphate), with the release of PPi. To a lesser extent, also acts on hypoxanthine (PubMed:9100006, PubMed:3886014). Does not ribophosphorylate adenine (PubMed:3886014). From Esch
   1950..2255    +  CDS            frsA (fragment): FRSA_ECOLI - Also known as yafA. Experimental evidence at protein level: Swiss-Prot protein existence level 1. Catalyzes the hydrolysis of esters (PubMed:15808744). Displays esterase activity toward pNP-butyrate (PubMed:15808744). May stimulate mixed-acid fermentation by acting as a fermentation/respiration switch that down-regulates respiration and up- regulates fermentation rates (PubMed:15169777). From Escherichia coli (strain K12).
   2259..2333    +  CDS            small t antigen (fragment): SV40 (simian virus 40) small t antigen
   2335..2400    +  intron         small t intron: SV40 (simian virus 40) small t antigen intron
   2530..2550    +  CDS            SV40 NLS: nuclear localization signal of SV40 (simian virus 40) large T antigen
   2869..2952    +  CDS            large T antigen (fragment): large T antigen from SV40 (simian virus 40)
   2975..3109    +  polyA_signal   SV40 poly(A) signal: SV40 polyadenylation signal
   3276..3605    +  CDS            nef (fragment): NEF_HV1BR - Experimental evidence at protein level: Swiss-Prot protein existence level 1. Extracellular Nef protein targets CD4(+) T-lymphocytes for apoptosis by interacting with CXCR4 surface receptors (PubMed:14990729). From Human immunodeficiency virus type 1 group M subtype B (isolate BRU/LAI) (HIV-1).
   3653..3910    +  LTR            5' LTR (truncated): truncated 5' long terminal repeat (LTR) from HIV-1
   3957..4082    +  misc_feature   HIV-1 Ψ: packaging signal of human immunodeficiency virus type 1
   4066..4404    +  CDS            HIV-1 gag (fragment): gag protein from human immunodeficiency virus 1; gag
   4579..4812    +  misc_feature   RRE: The Rev response element (RRE) of HIV-1 allows for Rev-dependent mRNA export from the nucleus to the cytoplasm.
   5189..5289    +  CDS            Rev (fragment): human immunodeficiency virus 1 (HIV-1) Rev protein; rev; enhances nuclear export of unspliced and incompletely spliced viral mRNAs
   5326..5443    +  misc_feature   cPPT/CTS: central polypurine tract and central termination sequence of HIV-1
   5480..5512    -  misc_feature   MCS (fragment): pBluescript multiple cloning site
   5596..6003    +  promoter       SFFV promoter: spleen focus-forming virus long terminal repeat (LTR) promoter
   6043..6366    +  CDS            FKBP1A: FKB1A_HUMAN - Also known as FKBP1, FKBP12. Experimental evidence at protein level: Swiss-Prot protein existence level 1. Keeps in an inactive conformation TGFBR1, the TGF-beta type I serine/threonine kinase receptor, preventing TGF-beta receptor activation in absence of ligand. Recruits SMAD7 to ACVR1B which prevents the association of SMAD2 and SMAD3 with the activin receptor complex, thereby blocking the activin signal. May modulate the RYR1 calcium channel activity. PPIases accelerate the folding of proteins. It catalyzes the cis-trans isomerization of proline imidic peptide bonds in oligop
   6391..7098    +  CDS            mCherry: mCherry is a basic (constitutively fluorescent) red fluorescent protein published in 2004, derived from Discosoma sp.. It is reported to be a very rapidly-maturing monomer with low acid sensitivity.
   7147..7767    +  CDS            RAB7A: RAB7A_HUMAN - Also known as RAB7. Experimental evidence at protein level: Swiss-Prot protein existence level 1. Small GTPase which cycles between active GTP-bound and inactive GDP-bound states. In its active state, binds to a variety of effector proteins playing a key role in the regulation of endo- lysosomal trafficking. Governs early-to-late endosomal maturation, microtubule minus-end as well as plus-end directed endosomal migration and positioning, and endosome-lysosome transport through different protein-protein interaction cascades. Plays a central role, not only in endosomal traffic, but
   7781..7811    +  misc_feature   MCS (fragment): pUC18/19 multiple cloning site
   7812..7830    +  misc_feature   MCS (fragment): pBluescript multiple cloning site
   7830..8418    +  misc_feature   WPRE: woodchuck hepatitis virus posttranscriptional regulatory element
   8419..8441    +  misc_feature   MCS (fragment): pBluescript multiple cloning site
   8458..8526    +  CDS            nef (fragment): NEF_HV1Z2 - Experimental evidence at protein level: Swiss-Prot protein existence level 1. Extracellular Nef protein targets CD4(+) T-lymphocytes for apoptosis by interacting with CXCR4 surface receptors. From Human immunodeficiency virus type 1 group M subtype D (isolate Z2/CDC-Z34) (HIV-1).
   8528..8761    +  LTR            3' LTR (ΔU3): self-inactivating 3' long terminal repeat (LTR) from HIV-1
   8786..8804    -  promoter       SP6 promoter: promoter for bacteriophage SP6 RNA polymerase
   9032..9311    +  CDS            TcR (fragment): tetracycline efflux protein; tet; confers resistance to tetracycline
   9312..9360    -  misc_feature   bom (fragment): basis of mobility region from pBR322
   9462..9497    -  CDS            rop (fragment): Rop protein, which maintains plasmids at low copy number; rop
   9592..9696    +  promoter       AmpR promoter: bla
   9697..10557   +  CDS            AmpR: β-lactamase; bla; confers resistance to ampicillin, carbenicillin, and related antibiotics
>Addgene plasmid #86638 | pHR-FKBP:mCherry-Rab7a | addgene full sequence | sequence record 173611 | Addgene NGS Result
GAGCGTCAGACCCCGTAGAAAAGATCAAAGGATCTTCTTGAGATCCTTTTTTTCTGCGCGTAATCTGCTG
CTTGCAAACAAAAAAACCACCGCTACCAGCGGTGGTTTGTTTGCCGGATCAAGAGCTACCAACTCTTTTT
CCGAAGGTAACTGGCTTCAGCAGAGCGCAGATACCAAATACTGTTCTTCTAGTGTAGCCGTAGTTAGGCC
ACCACTTCAAGAACTCTGTAGCACCGCCTACATACCTCGCTCTGCTAATCCTGTTACCAGTGGCTGCTGC
CAGTGGCGATAAGTCGTGTCTTACCGGGTTGGACTCAAGACGATAGTTACCGGATAAGGCGCAGCGGTCG
GGCTGAACGGGGGGTTCGTGCACACAGCCCAGCTTGGAGCGAACGACCTACACCGAACTGAGATACCTAC
AGCGTGAGCTATGAGAAAGCGCCACGCTTCCCGAAGGGAGAAAGGCGGACAGGTATCCGGTAAGCGGCAG
GGTCGGAACAGGAGAGCGCACGAGGGAGCTTCCAGGGGGAAACGCCTGGTATCTTTATAGTCCTGTCGGG
TTTCGCCACCTCTGACTTGAGCGTCGATTTTTGTGATGCTCGTCAGGGGGGCGGAGCCTATGGAAAAACG
CCAGCAACGCGGCCTTTTTACGGTTCCTGGCCTTTTGCTGGCCTTTTGCTCACATGTTCTTTCCTGCGTT
ATCCCCTGATTCTGTGGATAACCGTATTACCGCCTTTGAGTGAGCTGATACCGCTCGCCGCAGCCGAACG
ACCGAGCGCAGCGAGTCAGTGAGCGAGGAAGCGGAAGAGCGCCCAATACGCAAACCGCCTCTCCCCGCGC
GTTGGCCGATTCATTAATGCAGCTGTGGAATGTGTGTCAGTTAGGGTGTGGAAAGTCCCCAGGCTCCCCA
GCAGGCAGAAGTATGCAAAGCATGCATCTCAATTAGTCAGCAACCAGGTGTGGAAAGTCCCCAGGCTCCC
CAGCAGGCAGAAGTATGCAAAGCATGCATCTCAATTAGTCAGCAACCATAGTCCCGCCCCTAACTCCGCC
CATCCCGCCCCTAACTCCGCCCAGTTCCGCCCATTCTCCGCCCCATGGCTGACTAATTTTTTTTATTTAT
GCAGAGGCCGAGGCCGCCTCGGCCTCTGAGCTATTCCAGAAGTAGTGAGGAGGCTTTTTTGGAGGCCTAG
GCTTTTGCAAAAAGCTTGGACACAAGACAGGCTTGCGAGATATGTTTGAGAATACCACTTTATCCCGCGT
CAGGGAGAGGCAGTGCGTAAAAAGACGCGGACTCATGTGAAATACTGGTTTTTAGTGCGCCAGATCTCTA
TAATCTCGCGCAACCTATTTTCCCCTCGAACACTTTTTAAGCCGTAGATAAACAGGCTGGGACACTTCAC
ATGAGCGAAAAATACATCGTCACCTGGGACATGTTGCAGATCCATGCACGTAAACTCGCAAGCCGACTGA
TGCCTTCTGAACAATGGAAAGGCATTATTGCCGTAAGCCGTGGCGGTCTGTACCGGGTGCGTTACTGGCG
CGTGAACTGGGTATTCGTCATGTCGATACCGTTTGTATTTCCAGCTACGATCACGACAACCAGCGCGAGC
TTAAAGTGCTGAAACGCGCAGAAGGCGATGGCGAAGGCTTCATCGTTATTGATGACCTGGTGGATACCGG
TGGTACTGCGGTTGCGATTCGTGAAATGTATCCAAAAGCGCACTTTGTCACCATCTTCGCAAAACCGGCT
GGTCGTCCGCTGGTTGATGACTATGTTGTTGATATCCCGCAAGATACCTGGATTGAACAGCCGTGGGATA
TGGGCGTCGTATTCGTCCCGCCAATCTCCGGTCGCTAATCTTTTCAACGCCTGGCACTGCCGGGCGTTGT
TCTTTTTAACTTCAGGCGGGTTACAATAGTTTCCAGTAAGTATTCTGGAGGCTGCATCCATGACACAGGC
AAACCTGAGCGAAACCCTGTTCAAACCCCGCTTTAAACATCCTGAAACCTCGACGCTAGTCCGCCGCTTT
AATCACGGCGCACAACCGCCTGTGCAGTCGGCCCTTGATGGTAAAACCATCCCTCACTGGTATCGCATGA
TTAACCGTCTGATGTGGATCTGGCGCGGCATTGACCCACGCGAAATCCTCGACGTCCAGGCACGTATTGT
GATGAGCGATGCCGAACGTACCGACGATGATTTATACGATACGGTGATTGGCTACCGTGGCGGCAACTGG
ATTTATGAGTGGGCCCCGGATCTTTGTGAAGGAACCTTACTTCTGTGGTGTGACATAATTGGACAAACTA
CCTACAGAGATTTAAAGCTCTAAGGTAAATATAAAATTTTTAAGTGTATAATGTGTTAAACTACTGATTC
TAATTGTTTGTGTATTTTAGATTCCAACCTATGGAACTGATGAATGGGAGCAGTGGTGGAATGCCTTTAA
TGAGGAAAACCTGTTTTGCTCAGAAGAAATGCCATCTAGTGATGATGAGGCTACTGCTGACTCTCAACAT
TCTACTCCTCCAAAAAAGAAGAGAAAGGTAGAAGACCCCAAGGACTTTCCTTCAGAATTGCTAAGTTTTT
TGAGTCATGCTGTGTTTAGTAATAGAACTCTTGCTTGCTTTGCTATTTACACCACAAAGGAAAAAGCTGC
ACTGCTATACAAGAAAATTATGGAAAAATATTCTGTAACCTTTATAAGTAGGCATAACAGTTATAATCAT
AACATACTGTTTTTTCTTACTCCACACAGGCATAGAGTGTCTGCTATTAATAACTATGCTCAAAAATTGT
GTACCTTTAGCTTTTTAATTTGTAAAGGGGTTAATAAGGAATATTTGATGTATAGTGCCTTGACTAGAGA
TCATAATCAGCCATACCACATTTGTAGAGGTTTTACTTGCTTTAAAAAACCTCCCACACCTCCCCCTGAA
CCTGAAACATAAAATGAATGCAATTGTTGTTGTTAACTTGTTTATTGCAGCTTATAATGGTTACAAATAA
AGCAATAGCATCACAAATTTCACAAATAAAGCATTTTTTTCACTGCATTCTAGTTGTGGTTTGTCCAAAC
TCATCAATGTATCTTATCATGTCTGGATCAACTGGATAACTCAAGCTAACCAAAATCATCCCAAACTTCC
CACCCCATACCCTATTACCACTGCCAATTACCTGTGGTTTCATTTACTCTAAACCTGTGATTCCTCTGAA
TTATTTTCATTTTAAAGAAATTGTATTTGTTAAATATGTACTACAAACTTAGTAGTTGGAAGGGCTAATT
CACTCCCAAAGAAGACAAGATATCCTTGATCTGTGGATCTACCACACACAAGGCTACTTCCCTGATTAGC
AGAACTACACACCAGGGCCAGGGGTCAGATATCCACTGACCTTTGGATGGTGCTACAAGCTAGTACCAGT
TGAGCCAGATAAGGTAGAAGAGGCCAATAAAGGAGAGAACACCAGCTTGTTACACCCTGTGAGCCTGCAT
GGGATGGATGACCCGGAGAGAGAAGTGTTAGAGTGGAGGTTTGACAGCCGCCTAGCATTTCATCACGTGG
CCCGAGAGCTGCATCCGGAGTACTTCAAGAACTGCTGATATCGAGCTTGCTACAAGGGACTTTCCGCTGG
GGACTTTCCAGGGAGGCGTGGCCTGGGCGGGACTGGGGAGTGGCGAGCCCTCAGATCCTGCATATAAGCA
GCTGCTTTTTGCCTGTACTGGGTCTCTCTGGTTAGACCAGATCTGAGCCTGGGAGCTCTCTGGCTAACTA
GGGAACCCACTGCTTAAGCCTCAATAAAGCTTGCCTTGAGTGCTTCAAGTAGTGTGTGCCCGTCTGTTGT
GTGACTCTGGTAACTAGAGATCCCTCAGACCCTTTTAGTCAGTGTGGAAAATCTCTAGCAGTGGCGCCCG
AACAGGGACTTGAAAGCGAAAGGGAAACCAGAGGAGCTCTCTCGACGCAGGACTCGGCTTGCTGAAGCGC
GCACGGCAAGAGGCGAGGGGCGGCGACTGGTGAGTACGCCAAAAATTTTGACTAGCGGAGGCTAGAAGGA
GAGAGATGGGTGCGAGAGCGTCAGTATTAAGCGGGGGAGAATTAGATCGCGATGGGAAAAAATTCGGTTA
AGGCCAGGGGGAAAGAAAAAATATAAATTAAAACATATAGTATGGGCAAGCAGGGAGCTAGAACGATTCG
CAGTTAATCCTGGCCTGTTAGAAACATCAGAAGGCTGTAGACAAATACTGGGACAGCTACAACCATCCCT
TCAGACAGGATCAGAAGAACTTAGATCATTATATAATACAGTAGCAACCCTCTATTGTGTGCATCAAAGG
ATAGAGATAAAAGACACCAAGGAAGCTTTAGACAAGATAGAGGAAGAGCAAAACAAAAGTAAGACCACCG
CACAGCAAGCGGCCGGCCGCTGATCTTCAGACCTGGAGGAGGAGATATGAGGGACAATTGGAGAAGTGAA
TTATATAAATATAAAGTAGTAAAAATTGAACCATTAGGAGTAGCACCCACCAAGGCAAAGAGAAGAGTGG
TGCAGAGAGAAAAAAGAGCAGTGGGAATAGGAGCTTTGTTCCTTGGGTTCTTGGGAGCAGCAGGAAGCAC
TATGGGCGCAGCGTCAATGACGCTGACGGTACAGGCCAGACAATTATTGTCTGGTATAGTGCAGCAGCAG
AACAATTTGCTGAGGGCTATTGAGGCGCAACAGCATCTGTTGCAACTCACAGTCTGGGGCATCAAGCAGC
TCCAGGCAAGAATCCTGGCTGTGGAAAGATACCTAAAGGATCAACAGCTCCTGGGGATTTGGGGTTGCTC
TGGAAAACTCATTTGCACCACTGCTGTGCCTTGGAATGCTAGTTGGAGTAATAAATCTCTGGAACAGATT
TGGAATCACACGACCTGGATGGAGTGGGACAGAGAAATTAACAATTACACAAGCTTAATACACTCCTTAA
TTGAAGAATCGCAAAACCAGCAAGAAAAGAATGAACAAGAATTATTGGAATTAGATAAATGGGCAAGTTT
GTGGAATTGGTTTAACATAACAAATTGGCTGTGGTATATAAAATTATTCATAATGATAGTAGGAGGCTTG
GTAGGTTTAAGAATAGTTTTTGCTGTACTTTCTATAGTGAATAGAGTTAGGCAGGGATATTCACCATTAT
CGTTTCAGACCCACCTCCCAACCCCGAGGGGACCCGACAGGCCCGAAGGAATAGAAGAAGAAGGTGGAGA
GAGAGACAGAGACAGATCCATTCGATTAGTGAACGGATCTCGACGGTATCGCCAAATGGCAGTATTCATC
CACAATTTTAAAAGAAAAGGGGGGATTGGGGGGTACAGTGCAGGGGAAAGAATAGTAGACATAATAGCAA
CAGACATACAAACTAAAGAATTACAAAAACAAATTACAAAAATTCAAAATTTTCGGGTTTATTACAGGGA
CAGCAGAGATCCAGTTTGGATCGATAAGCTTGATATCGAATTCCTGCAGCCCCGATAAAATAAAAGATTT
TATTTAGTCTCCAGAAAAAGGGGGGAATGAAAGACCCCACCTGTAGGTTTGGCAAGCTAGCTGCAGTAAC
GCCATTTTGCAAGGCATGGAAAAATACCAAACCAAGAATAGAGAAGTTCAGATCAAGGGCGGGTACATGA
AAATAGCTAACGTTGGGCCAAACAGGATATCTGCGGTGAGCAGTTTCGGCCCCGGCCCGGGGCCAAGAAC
AGATGGTCACCGCAGTTTCGGCCCCGGCCCGAGGCCAAGAACAGATGGTCCCCAGATATGGCCCAACCCT
CAGCAGTTTCTTAAGACCCATCAGATGTTTCCAGGCTCCCCCAAGGACCTGAAATGACCCTGCGCCTTAT
TTGAATTAACCAATCAGCCTGCTTCTCGCTTCTGTTCGCGCGCTTCTGCTTCCCGAGCTCTATAAAAGAG
CTCACAACCCCTCACTCGGCGCGCCAGTCCTCCGACAGACTGAGTCGCCCGGGGGGGATCTGGAGCTCTC
GAGAATTCTCACGCGTGCCACCATGGGAGTGCAGGTGGAGACTATCTCCCCAGGAGACGGGCGCACCTTC
CCCAAGCGCGGCCAGACCTGCGTGGTGCACTACACCGGGATGCTTGAAGATGGAAAGAAATTTGATTCCT
CCCGGGACAGAAACAAGCCCTTTAAGTTTATGCTAGGCAAGCAGGAGGTGATCCGAGGCTGGGAAGAAGG
GGTTGCCCAGATGAGTGTGGGTCAGAGAGCCAAACTGACTATATCTCCAGATTATGCCTATGGTGCCACT
GGGCACCCAGGCATCATCCCACCACATGCCACTCTCGTCTTCGATGTGGAGCTTCTAAAACTGGAAGGTG
CTGCACTTCTGCCCGGTTCTATGGTGAGCAAGGGCGAGGAGGATAACATGGCCATCATCAAGGAGTTCAT
GCGCTTCAAGGTGCACATGGAGGGCTCCGTGAACGGCCACGAGTTCGAGATCGAGGGCGAGGGCGAGGGC
CGCCCCTACGAGGGCACCCAGACCGCCAAGCTGAAGGTGACCAAGGGTGGCCCCCTGCCCTTCGCCTGGG
ACATCCTGTCCCCTCAGTTCATGTACGGCTCCAAGGCCTACGTGAAGCACCCCGCCGACATCCCCGACTA
CTTGAAGCTGTCCTTCCCCGAGGGCTTCAAGTGGGAGCGCGTGATGAACTTCGAGGACGGCGGCGTGGTG
ACCGTGACCCAGGACTCCTCCCTGCAGGACGGCGAGTTCATCTACAAGGTGAAGCTGCGCGGCACCAACT
TCCCCTCCGACGGCCCCGTAATGCAGAAGAAGACCATGGGCTGGGAGGCCTCCTCCGAGCGGATGTACCC
CGAGGACGGCGCCCTGAAGGGCGAGATCAAGCAGAGGCTGAAGCTGAAGGACGGCGGCCACTACGACGCT
GAGGTCAAGACCACCTACAAGGCCAAGAAGCCCGTGCAGCTGCCCGGCGCCTACAACGTCAACATCAAGT
TGGACATCACCTCCCACAACGAGGACTACACCATCGTGGAACAGTACGAACGCGCCGAGGGCCGCCACTC
CACCGGCGGCATGGACGAGCTGTACAAGCCCGGTTCTGCCGCCATGGCATATCCATATGACGTCCCAGAC
TATGCTATGACCTCTAGGAAGAAAGTGTTGCTGAAGGTTATCATCCTGGGAGATTCTGGAGTCGGGAAGA
CATCACTCATGAACCAGTATGTGAATAAGAAATTCAGCAATCAGTACAAAGCCACAATAGGAGCTGACTT
TCTGACCAAGGAGGTGATGGTGGATGACAGGCTAGTCACAATGCAGATATGGGACACAGCAGGACAGGAA
CGGTTCCAGTCTCTCGGTGTGGCCTTCTACAGAGGTGCAGACTGCTGCGTTCTGGTATTTGATGTGACTG
CCCCCAACACATTCAAAACCCTAGATAGCTGGAGAGATGAGTTTCTCATCCAGGCCAGTCCCCGAGATCC
TGAAAACTTCCCATTTGTTGTGTTGGGAAACAAGATTGACCTCGAAAACAGACAAGTGGCCACAAAGCGG
GCACAGGCCTGGTGCTACAGCAAAAACAACATTCCCTACTTTGAGACCAGTGCCAAGGAGGCCATCAACG
TGGAGCAGGCGTTCCAGACGATTGCACGGAATGCACTTAAGCAGGAAACGGAGGTGGAGCTGTACAACGA
ATTTCCTGAACCTATCAAACTGGACAAGAATGACCGGGCCAAGGCCTCGGCAGAAAGCTGCAGTTGCTAA
GCGGCCGCGACTCTAGAGTCGACCTGCAGGCATGCAAGCTTGATATCAAGCTTATCGATAATCAACCTCT
GGATTACAAAATTTGTGAAAGATTGACTGGTATTCTTAACTATGTTGCTCCTTTTACGCTATGTGGATAC
GCTGCTTTAATGCCTTTGTATCATGCTATTGCTTCCCGTATGGCTTTCATTTTCTCCTCCTTGTATAAAT
CCTGGTTGCTGTCTCTTTATGAGGAGTTGTGGCCCGTTGTCAGGCAACGTGGCGTGGTGTGCACTGTGTT
TGCTGACGCAACCCCCACTGGTTGGGGCATTGCCACCACCTGTCAGCTCCTTTCCGGGACTTTCGCTTTC
CCCCTCCCTATTGCCACGGCGGAACTCATCGCCGCCTGCCTTGCCCGCTGCTGGACAGGGGCTCGGCTGT
TGGGCACTGACAATTCCGTGGTGTTGTCGGGGAAATCATCGTCCTTTCCTTGGCTGCTCGCCTGTGTTGC
CACCTGGATTCTGCGCGGGACGTCCTTCTGCTACGTCCCTTCGGCCCTCAATCCAGCGGACCTTCCTTCC
CGCGGCCTGCTGCCGGCTCTGCGGCCTCTTCCGCGTCTTCGCCTTCGCCCTCAGACGAGTCGGATCTCCC
TTTGGGCCGCCTCCCCGCATCGATACCGTCGACCTCGAGGGAATTAATTCGAGCTCGGTACCTTTAAGAC
CAATGACTTACAAGGCAGCTGTAGATCTTAGCCACTTTTTAAAAGAAAAGGGGGGACTGGAAGGGCTAAT
TCACTCCCAACGAAGACAAGATCTGCTTTTTGCTTGTACTGGGTCTCTCTGGTTAGACCAGATCTGAGCC
TGGGAGCTCTCTGGCTAACTAGGGAACCCACTGCTTAAGCCTCAATAAAGCTTGCCTTGAGTGCTTCAAG
TAGTGTGTGCCCGTCTGTTGTGTGACTCTGGTAACTAGAGATCCCTCAGACCCTTTTAGTCAGTGTGGAA
AATCTCTAGCAGCATCTAGAATTAATTCCGTGTATTCTATAGTGTCACCTAAATCGTATGTGTATGATAC
ATAAGGTTATGTATTAATTGTAGCCGCGTTCTAACGACAATATGTACAAGCCTAATTGTGTAGCATCTGG
CTTACTGAAGCAGACCCTATCATCTCTCTCGTAAACTGCCGTCAGAGTCGGTTTGGTTGGACGAACCTTC
TGAGTTTCTGGTAACGCCGTCCCGCACCCGGAAATGGTCAGCGAACCAATCAGCAGGGTCATCGCTAGCC
AGATCCTCTACGCCGGACGCATCGTGGCCGGCATCACCGGCGCCACAGGTGCGGTTGCTGGCGCCTATAT
CGCCGACATCACCGATGGGGAAGATCGGGCTCGCCACTTCGGGCTCATGAGCGCTTGTTTCGGCGTGGGT
ATGGTGGCAGGCCCCGTGGCCGGGGGACTGTTGGGCGCCATCTCCTTGCATGCACCATTCCTTGCGGCGG
CGGTGCTCAACGGCCTCAACCTACTACTGGGCTGCTTCCTAATGCAGGAGTCGCATAAGGGAGAGCGTCG
AATGGTGCACTCTCAGTACAATCTGCTCTGATGCCGCATAGTTAAGCCAGCCCCGACACCCGCCAACACC
CGCTGACGCGCCCTGACGGGCTTGTCTGCTCCCGGCATCCGCTTACAGACAAGCTGTGACCGTCTCCGGG
AGCTGCATGTGTCAGAGGTTTTCACCGTCATCACCGAAACGCGCGAGACGAAAGGGCCTCGTGATACGCC
TATTTTTATAGGTTAATGTCATGATAATAATGGTTTCTTAGACGTCAGGTGGCACTTTTCGGGGAAATGT
GCGCGGAACCCCTATTTGTTTATTTTTCTAAATACATTCAAATATGTATCCGCTCATGAGACAATAACCC
TGATAAATGCTTCAATAATATTGAAAAAGGAAGAGTATGAGTATTCAACATTTCCGTGTCGCCCTTATTC
CCTTTTTTGCGGCATTTTGCCTTCCTGTTTTTGCTCACCCAGAAACGCTGGTGAAAGTAAAAGATGCTGA
AGATCAGTTGGGTGCACGAGTGGGTTACATCGAACTGGATCTCAACAGCGGTAAGATCCTTGAGAGTTTT
CGCCCCGAAGAACGTTTTCCAATGATGAGCACTTTTAAAGTTCTGCTATGTGGCGCGGTATTATCCCGTA
TTGACGCCGGGCAAGAGCAACTCGGTCGCCGCATACACTATTCTCAGAATGACTTGGTTGAGTACTCACC
AGTCACAGAAAAGCATCTTACGGATGGCATGACAGTAAGAGAATTATGCAGTGCTGCCATAACCATGAGT
GATAACACTGCGGCCAACTTACTTCTGACAACGATCGGAGGACCGAAGGAGCTAACCGCTTTTTTGCACA
ACATGGGGGATCATGTAACTCGCCTTGATCGTTGGGAACCGGAGCTGAATGAAGCCATACCAAACGACGA
GCGTGACACCACGATGCCTGTAGCAATGGCAACAACGTTGCGCAAACTATTAACTGGCGAACTACTTACT
CTAGCTTCCCGGCAACAATTAATAGACTGGATGGAGGCGGATAAAGTTGCAGGACCACTTCTGCGCTCGG
CCCTTCCGGCTGGCTGGTTTATTGCTGATAAATCTGGAGCCGGTGAGCGTGGGTCTCGCGGTATCATTGC
AGCACTGGGGCCAGATGGTAAGCCCTCCCGTATCGTAGTTATCTACACGACGGGGAGTCAGGCAACTATG
GATGAACGAAATAGACAGATCGCTGAGATAGGTGCCTCACTGATTAAGCATTGGTAACTGTCAGACCAAG
TTTACTCATATATACTTTAGATTGATTTAAAACTTCATTTTTAATTTAAAAGGATCTAGGTGAAGATCCT
TTTTGATAATCTCATGACCAAAATCCCTTAACGTGAGTTTTCGTTCCACT
